>Addgene plasmid #159144 | pET-DEUT RUVBL1 Delete | addgene full sequence | sequence record 310825 | Addgene NGS Result
AGGCGGTTTGCGTATTGGGCGCCAGGGTGGTTTTTCTTTTCACCAGTGAGACGGGCAACAGCTGATTGCC
CTTCACCGCCTGGCCCTGAGAGAGTTGCAGCAAGCGGTCCACGCTGGTTTGCCCCAGCAGGCGAAAATCC
TGTTTGATGGTGGTTAACGGCGGGATATAACATGAGCTGTCTTCGGTATCGTCGTATCCCACTACCGAGA
TGTCCGCACCAACGCGCAGCCCGGACTCGGTAATGGCGCGCATTGCGCCCAGCGCCATCTGATCGTTGGC
AACCAGCATCGCAGTGGGAACGATGCCCTCATTCAGCATTTGCATGGTTTGTTGAAAACCGGACATGGCA
CTCCAGTCGCCTTCCCGTTCCGCTATCGGCTGAATTTGATTGCGAGTGAGATATTTATGCCAGCCAGCCA
GACGCAGACGCGCCGAGACAGAACTTAATGGGCCCGCTAACAGCGCGATTTGCTGGTGACCCAATGCGAC
CAGATGCTCCACGCCCAGTCGCGTACCGTCTTCATGGGAGAAAATAATACTGTTGATGGGTGTCTGGTCA
GAGACATCAAGAAATAACGCCGGAACATTAGTGCAGGCAGCTTCCACAGCAATGGCATCCTGGTCATCCA
GCGGATAGTTAATGATCAGCCCACTGACGCGTTGCGCGAGAAGATTGTGCACCGCCGCTTTACAGGCTTC
GACGCCGCTTCGTTCTACCATCGACACCACCACGCTGGCACCCAGTTGATCGGCGCGAGATTTAATCGCC
GCGACAATTTGCGACGGCGCGTGCAGGGCCAGACTGGAGGTGGCAACGCCAATCAGCAACGACTGTTTGC
CCGCCAGTTGTTGTGCCACGCGGTTGGGAATGTAATTCAGCTCCGCCATCGCCGCTTCCACTTTTTCCCG
CGTTTTCGCAGAAACGTGGCTGGCCTGGTTCACCACGCGGGAAACGGTCTGATAAGAGACACCGGCATAC
TCTGCGACATCGTATAACGTTACTGGTTTCACATTCACCACCCTGAATTGACTCTCTTCCGGGCGCTATC
ATGCCATACCGCGAAAGGTTTTGCGCCATTCGATGGTGTCCGGGATCTCGACGCTCTCCCTTATGCGACT
CCTGCATTAGGAAGCAGCCCAGTAGTAGGTTGAGGCCGTTGAGCACCGCCGCCGCAAGGAATGGTGCATG
CAAGGAGATGGCGCCCAACAGTCCCCCGGCCACGGGGCCTGCCACCATACCCACGCCGAAACAAGCGCTC
ATGAGCCCGAAGTGGCGAGCCCGATCTTCCCCATCGGTGATGTCGGCGATATAGGCGCCAGCAACCGCAC
CTGTGGCGCCGGTGATGCCGGCCACGATGCGTCCGGCGTAGAGGATCGAGATCGATCTCGATCCCGCGAA
ATTAATACGACTCACTATAGGGGAATTGTGAGCGGATAACAATTCCCCTCTAGAAATAATTTTGTTTAAC
TTTAAGAAGGAGATATACCATGGGCAGCAGCCATCACCATCATCACCACAGCCAGGATCCGAATTCGCTG
GAAGTTCTGTTCCAGGGGCCCTCGAAGATTGAGGAGGTGAAGAGCACTACGAAGACGCAGCGCATCGCCT
CCCACAGCCACGTGAAAGGGCTGGGGCTGGACGAGAGCGGCTTGGCCAAGCAGGCGGCCTCAGGGCTTGT
GGGCCAGGAGAACGCGCGAGAGGCATGTGGCGTCATAGTAGAATTAATCAAAAGCAAGAAAATGGCTGGA
AGAGCTGTCTTGTTGGCAGGACCTCCTGGAACTGGCAAGACAGCTCTGGCTCTGGCTATTGCTCAGGAGC
TGGGTAGTAAGGTCCCCTTCTGCCCAATGGTGGGGAGTGAAGTTTACTCAACTGAGATCAAGAAGACAGA
GGTGCTGATGGAGAACTTCCGCAGGGCCATTGGGCTGCGAATAAAGGAGGGTCCACCAGGTATCATCCAA
GATGTGACCTTGCATGACTTGGATGTGGCTAATGCGCGGCCCCAGGGGGGACAAGATATCCTGTCCATGA
TGGGCCAGCTAATGAAGCCAAAGAAGACAGAAATCACAGACAAACTTCGAGGGGAGATTAATAAGGTGGT
GAACAAGTACATCGACCAGGGCATTGCTGAGCTGGTCCCGGGTGTGCTGTTTGTTGATGAGGTCCACATG
CTGGACATTGAGTGCTTCACCTACCTGCACCGCGCCCTGGAGTCTTCTATCGCTCCCATCGTCATCTTTG
CATCCAACCGAGGCAACTGTGTCATCAGAGGCACTGAGGACATCACATCCCCTCACGGCATCCCTCTTGA
CCTTCTGGACCGAGTGATGATAATCCGGACCATGCTGTATACTCCACAGGAAATGAAACAGATCATTAAA
ATCCGTGCCCAGACGGAAGGAATCAACATCAGTGAGGAGGCACTGAACCACCTGGGGGAGATTGGCACCA
AGACCACACTGAGGTACTCAGTGCAGCTGCTGACCCCGGCCAACTTGCTTGCTAAAATCAACGGGAAGGA
CAGCATTGAGAAAGAGCATGTCGAAGAGATCAGTGAACTTTTCTATGATGCCAAGTCCTCCGCCAAAATC
CTGGCTGACCAGCAGGATAAGTACATGAAGTAAGCTTGCGGCCGCATAATGCTTAAGTCGAACAGAAAGT
AATCGTATTGTACACGGCCGCATAATCGAAATTAATACGACTCACTATAGGGGAATTGTGAGCGGATAAC
AATTCCCCATCTTAGTATATTAGTTAGGTATAAGAAGGAGATATACATATGGCAGATCTCAATTGGATAT
CGGCCGGCCACGCGATCGCTGACGTCGGTACCCTCGAGTCTGGTAAAGAAACCGCTGCTGCGAAATTTGA
ACGCCAGCACATGGACTCGTCTACTAGCGCAGCTTAATTAACCTAGGCTGCTGCCACCGCTGAGCAATAA
CTAGCATAACCCCTTGGGGCCTCTAAACGGGTCTTGAGGGGTTTTTTGCTGAAAGGAGGAACTATATCCG
GATTGGCGAATGGG
[124 nt withheld, positions 3025-3148]
C
[91 nt withheld, positions 3150-3240]
A
[49 nt withheld, positions 3242-3290]
CCTTTGACGTTGGAGTCCACGTTCTTT
[37 nt withheld, positions 3318-3354]
ACCCTATCTCGGTCTATTCTTTTGATTTATAAGGGATTTTGCCGATTTCGGCCTATTGGTTAAAAAATGA
GCTGATTTAACAAAAATTTAACGCGAATTTTAACAAAATATTAACGTTTACAATTTCTGGCGGCACGATG
GCATGAGATTATCAAAAAGGATCTTCACCTAGATCCTTTTAAATTAAAAATGAAGTTTTAAATCAATCTA
AAGTATATATGAGTAAACTTGGTCTGACAGTTACCAATGCTTAATCAGTGAGGCACCTATCTCAGCGATC
TGTCTATTTCGTTCATCCATAGTTGCCTGACTCCCCGTCGTGTAGATAACTACGATACGGGAGGGCTTAC
CATCTGGCCCCAGTGCTGCAATGATACCGCGAGACCCACGCTCACCGGCTCCAGATTTATCAGCAATAAA
CCAGCCAGCCGGAAGGGCCGAGCGCAGAAGTGGTCCTGCAACTTTATCCGCCTCCATCCAGTCTATTAAT
TGTTGCCGGGAAGCTAGAGTAAGTAGTTCGCCAGTTAATAGTTTGCGCAACGTTGTTGCCATTGCTACAG
GCATCGTGGTGTCACGCTCGTCGTTTGGTATGGCTTCATTCAGCTCCGGTTCCCAACGATCAAGGCGAGT
TACATGATCCCCCATGTTGTGCAAAAAAGCGGTTAGCTCCTTCGGTCCTCCGATCGTTGTCAGAAGTAAG
TTGGCCGCAGTGTTATCACTCATGGTTATGGCAGCACTGCATAATTCTCTTACTGTCATGCCATCCGTAA
GATGCTTTTCTGTGACTGGTGAGTACTCAACCAAGTCATTCTGAGAATAGTGTATGCGGCGACCGAGTTG
CTCTTGCCCGGCGTCAATACGGGATAATACCGCGCCACATAGCAGAACTTTAAAAGTGCTCATCATTGGA
AAACGTTCTTCGGGGCGAAAACTCTCAAGGATCTTACCGCTGTTGAGATCCAGTTCGATGTAACCCACTC
GTGCACCCAACTGATCTTCAGCATCTTTTACTTTCACCAGCGTTTCTGGGTGAGCAAAAACAGGAAGGCA
AAATGCCGCAAAAAAGGGAATAAGGGCGACACGGAAATGTTGAATACTCATACTCTTCCTTTTTCAATCA
TGATTGAAGCATTTATCAGGGTTATTGTCTCATGAGCGGATACATATTTGAATGTATTTAGAAAAATAAA
CAAATAGGTCATGACCAAAATCCCTTAACGTGAGTTTTCGTTCCACTGAGCGTCAGACCCCGTAGAAAAG
ATCAAAGGATCTTCTTGAGATCCTTTTTTTCTGCGCGTAATCTGCTGCTTGCAAACAAAAAAACCACCGC
TACCAGCGGTGGTTTGTTTGCCGGATCAAGAGCTACCAACTCTTTTTCCGAAGGTAACTGGCTTCAGCAG
AGCGCAGATACCAAATACTGTCCTTCTAGTGTAGCCGTAGTTAGGCCACCACTTCAAGAACTCTGTAGCA
CCGCCTACATACCTCGCTCTGCTAATCCTGTTACCAGTGGCTGCTGCCAGTGGCGATAAGTCGTGTCTTA
CCGGGTTGGACTCAAGACGATAGTTACCGGATAAGGCGCAGCGGTCGGGCTGAACGGGGGGTTCGTGCAC
ACAGCCCAGCTTGGAGCGAACGACCTACACCGAACTGAGATACCTACAGCGTGAGCTATGAGAAAGCGCC
ACGCTTCCCGAAGGGAGAAAGGCGGACAGGTATCCGGTAAGCGGCAGGGTCGGAACAGGAGAGCGCACGA
GGGAGCTTCCAGGGGGAAACGCCTGGTATCTTTATAGTCCTGTCGGGTTTCGCCACCTCTGACTTGAGCG
TCGATTTTTGTGATGCTCGTCAGGGGGGCGGAGCCTATGGAAAAACGCCAGCAACGCGGCCTTTTTACGG
TTCCTGGCCTTTTGCTGGCCTTTTGCTCACATGTTCTTTCCTGCGTTATCCCCTGATTCTGTGGATAACC
GTATTACCGCCTTTGAGTGAGCTGATACCGCTCGCCGCAGCCGAACGACCGAGCGCAGCGAGTCAGTGAG
CGAGGAAGCGGAAGAGCGCCTGATGCGGTATTTTCTCCTTACGCATCTGTGCGGTATTTCACACCGCAAT
GGTGCACTCTCAGTACAATCTGCTCTGATGCCGCATAGTTAAGCCAGTATACACTCCGCTATCGCTACGT
GACTGGGTCATGGCTGCGCCCCGACACCCGCCAACACCCGCTGACGCGCCCTGACGGGCTTGTCTGCTCC
CGGCATCCGCTTACAGACAAGCTGTGACCGTCTCCGGGAGCTGCATGTGTCAGAGGTTTTCACCGTCATC
ACCGAAACGCGCGAGGCAGCTGCGGTAAAGCTCATCAGCGTGGTCGTGAAGCGATTCACAGATGTCTGCC
TGTTCATCCGCGTCCAGCTCGTTGAGTTTCTCCAGAAGCGTTAATGTCTGGCTTCTGATAAAGCGGGCCA
TGTTAAGGGCGGTTTTTTCCTGTTTGGTCACTGATGCCTCCGTGTAAGGGGGATTTCTGTTCATGGGGGT
AATGATACCGATGAAACGAGAGAGGATGCTCACGATACGGGTTACTGATGATGAACATGCCCGGTTACTG
GAACGTTGTGAGGGTAAACAACTGGCGGTATGGATGCGGCGGGACCAGAGAAAAATCACTCAGGGTCAAT
GCCAGCGCTTCGTTAATACAGATGTAGGTGTTCCACAGGGTAGCCAGCAGCATCCTGCGATGCAGATCCG
GAACATAATGGTGCAGGGCGCTGACTTCCGCGTTTCCAGACTTTACGAAACACGGAAACCGAAGACCATT
CATGTTGTTGCTCAGGTCGCAGACGTTTTGCAGCAGCAGTCGCTTCACGTTCGCTCGCGTATCGGTGATT
CATTCTGCTAACCAGTAAGGCAACCCCGCCAGCCTAGCCGGGTCCTCAACGACAGGAGCACGATCATGCT
AGTCATGCCCCGCGCCCACCGGAAGGAGCTGACTGGGTTGAAGGCTCTCAAGGGCATCGGTCGAGATCCC
GGTGCCTAATGAGTGAGCTAACTTACATTAATTGCGTTGCGCTCACTGCCCGCTTTCCAGTCGGGAAACC
TGTCGTGCCAGCTGCATTAATGAATCGGCCAACGCGCGGGGAG
Features (pLannotate 1.2.2; 21 found; start..end, strand, type, name):
   1013..1090    -  promoter       lacI promoter: lacI
   1098..1377    -  CDS            TcR (fragment): tetracycline efflux protein; tet; confers resistance to tetracycline
   1403..1421    +  promoter       T7 promoter: promoter for bacteriophage T7 RNA polymerase
   1422..1446    +  protein_bind   lac operator: The lac repressor binds to the lac operator to inhibit transcription in E. coli. This inhibition can be relieved by adding lactose or isopropyl-β-D-thiogalactopyranoside (IPTG). lac repressor encoded by lacI
   1461..1483    +  RBS            RBS: efficient ribosome binding site from bacteriophage T7 gene 10 (Olins and Rangwala, 1989)
   1565..2620    +  CDS            RUVBL1 (fragment): RUVB1_HUMAN - Also known as INO80H, NMP238, TIP49, TIP49A. Experimental evidence at protein level: Swiss-Prot protein existence level 1. Possesses single-stranded DNA-stimulated ATPase and ATP- dependent DNA helicase (3' to 5') activity; hexamerization is thought to be critical for ATP hydrolysis and adjacent subunits in the ring- like structure contribute to the ATPase activity (PubMed:17157868). Component of the NuA4 histone acetyltransferase complex which is involved in transcriptional activation of select genes principally by acetylation of nucleosomal histones H4 and H2A (PubMed:14966270)
   2693..2711    +  promoter       T7 promoter: promoter for bacteriophage T7 RNA polymerase
   2712..2736    +  protein_bind   lac operator: The lac repressor binds to the lac operator to inhibit transcription in E. coli. This inhibition can be relieved by adding lactose or isopropyl-β-D-thiogalactopyranoside (IPTG). lac repressor encoded by lacI
   2845..2886    +  CDS            S-Tag (fragment): affinity and epitope tag derived from pancreatic ribonuclease A
   2916..2933    +  CDS            SET1 (fragment): solubility-enhancement tag derived from T7 phage gene 10B
   2941..2988    +  terminator     T7 terminator: transcription terminator for bacteriophage T7 RNA polymerase
   3025..3480    +  rep_origin     f1 ori (sequence partly withheld): f1 bacteriophage origin of replication; arrow indicates direction of (+) strand synthesis
   3595..4455    -  CDS            AmpR: β-lactamase; bla; confers resistance to ampicillin, carbenicillin, and related antibiotics
   4456..4548    -  promoter       AmpR promoter: bla
   4629..5217    +  rep_origin     ori: high-copy-number ColE1/pMB1/pBR322/pUC origin of replication
   5403..5542    -  misc_feature   bom: basis of mobility region from pBR322
   5644..5835    -  CDS            rop: Rop protein, which maintains plasmids at low copy number; rop
   5852..6232    +  CDS            YPB1_ECOLX: Protein predicted: Swiss-Prot protein existence level 4. From Escherichia coli.
   6294..6358    -  CDS            TcR (fragment): tetracycline efflux protein; tet; confers resistance to tetracycline
   6373..6394    -  protein_bind   CAP binding site: CAP binding activates transcription in the presence of cAMP. E. coli catabolite activator protein
   6407..1012    -  CDS            lacI (across the origin): lac repressor; lacI; The lac repressor binds to the lac operator to inhibit transcription in E. coli. This inhibition can be relieved by adding lactose or isopropyl-β-D-thiogalactopyranoside (IPTG).
