[The description below was written by a language model from this plasmid's Addgene catalogue record and pLannotate feature annotations shown in this document.]
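Description:
pET-DEUT RUVBL1 Delete is a bacterial expression plasmid built on the pET-Duet backbone for producing and purifying a mutated form of human RUVBL1 (also known as Pontin or TIP49), an ATPase/helicase that is a component of the NuA4 histone acetyltransferase complex. The plasmid replicates through a ColE1/pBR322-type origin accompanied by the bom site and the rop gene, which keeps copy number low, consistent with the catalogue entry. It is selected with ampicillin through the β-lactamase gene. An f1 origin is also present, and short tetracycline-resistance fragments are annotated as backbone remnants.

The Duet architecture provides two T7 promoter/lac operator cassettes and a plasmid-borne lacI gene, so transcription depends on T7 RNA polymerase supplied by the host and is held off by lac repressor until induced with IPTG. The RUVBL1 coding sequence, inserted by Gibson cloning, sits in the first cassette downstream of the T7 gene 10 ribosome binding site. According to the record it is based on residues 1–463, with Glu134 through Glu237 replaced by a short GPPG linker; the shortened length of the annotated RUVBL1 feature fits this internal deletion. The second cassette appears to be empty, carrying only the promoter, the operator, a vector-derived S-tag fragment and the T7 terminator. There is a gap between the ribosome binding site and the annotated RUVBL1 sequence, but no purification tag is annotated or stated, so whether the protein carries an N-terminal tag cannot be determined from the record. The construct comes from work on RUVBL2 and regulation of the mammalian circadian phase.
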