Addgene plasmid #159144: pET-DEUT RUVBL1 Delete
Purpose: Expression and protien purification of mutated RUVBL1
Depositing lab: Eric Erquan Zhang. Depositing organization: National Institute of Biological Sciences, Beijing. Publication: Chemical perturbations reveal that RUVBL2 regulates the circadian phase in mammals. Ju D, Zhang W, Yan J, Zhao H, Li W, Wang J, Liao M, Xu Z, Wang Z, Zhou G, Mei L, Hou N, Ying S, Cai T, Chen S, Xie X, Lai L, Tang C, Park N, Takahashi JS, Huang N, Qi X, Zhang EE. Sci Transl Med. 2020 May 6;12(542). pii: 12/542/eaba0769. doi: 10.1126/scitranslmed.aba0769. PubMed 32376767.
Backbone
  Vector backbone: pET-Duet
  Vector type: Bacterial Expression
Growth in bacteria
  Bacterial resistance: Ampicillin, 100 μg/mL
  Growth temperature: 37°C
  Growth strain: DH5alpha
  Copy number: Low Copy
Gene/Insert
  Gene/Insert name: RUVBL1
  Species: H. sapiens (human)
  Mutation: amino acid 1-463, Glu134-Glu237 mutated to GPPG
  Entrez Gene: RUVBL1 (a.k.a. ECP-54, ECP54, INO80H, NMP 238, NMP238, PONTIN, Pontin52, RVB1, TIH1, TIP49, TIP49A)
  Cloning method: Gibson Cloning
Terms and licenses: Academic/Nonprofit Terms; Industry Terms: Not Available to Industry
Depositor comments: Sequencing was performed with R1 F (GTGACCTTGCATGACTTGGATGTG), R1 R (CTGGTCGATGTACTTGTTCACCA) and R1 R (TACTATGACGCCACATGCCTCT) primers.
How to cite: pET-DEUT RUVBL1 Delete was a gift from Eric Erquan Zhang (Addgene plasmid # 159144 ; http://n2t.net/addgene:159144 ; RRID:Addgene_159144)
