>Addgene plasmid #159144 | pET-DEUT RUVBL1 Delete | depositor partial sequence | sequence record 307506 | pET-DEUT RUVBL1 Delete sequence 2108 bps
GCGTGCAGGCCAGACTGGAGGTGGCAACGCCAATCAGCAACGACTGTTTGCCCGCCAGTTGTTGTGCCAC
GCGGTTGGGAATGTAATTCAGCTCCGCCATCGCCGCTTCCACTTTTTCCCGCGTTTTCGCAGAAACGTGG
CTGGCCTGGTTCACCACGCGGGAAACGGTCTGATAAGAGACACCGGCATACTCTGCGACATCGTATAACG
TTACTGGTTTCACATTCACCACCCTGAATTGACTCTCTTCCGGGCGCTATCATGCCATACCGCGAAAGGT
TTTGCGCCATTCGATGGTGTCCGGGATCTCGACGCTCTCCCTTATGCGACTCCTGCATTAGGAAGCAGCC
CAGTAGTAGGTTGAGGCCGTTGAGCACCGCCGCCGCAAGGAATGGTGCATGCAAGGAGATGGCGCCCAAC
AGTCCCCCGGCCACGGGGCCTGCCACCATACCCACGCCGAAACAAGCGCTCATGAGCCCGAAGTGGCGAG
CCCGATCTTCCCCATCGGTGATGTCGGCGATATAGGCGCCAGCAACCGCACCTGTGGCGCCGGTGATGCC
GGCCACGATGCGTCCGGCGTAGAGGATCGAGATCGATCTCGATCCCGCGAAATTAATACGACTCACTATA
GGGGAATTGTGAGCGGATAACAATTCCCCTCTAGAAATAATTTTGTTTAACTTTAAGAAGGAGATATACC
ATGGGCAGCAGCCATCACCATCATCACCACAGCCAGGATCCGAATTCGCTGGAAGTTCTGTTCCAGGGGC
CCTCGAAGATTGAGGAGGTGAAGAGCACTACGAAGACGCAGCGCATCGCCTCCCACAGCCACGTGAAAGG
GCTGGGGCTGGACGAGAGCGGCTTGGCCAAGCAGGCGGCCTCAGGGCTTGTGGGCCAGGAGAACGCGCGA
GAGGCATGTGGCGTCATAGTAGAATTAATCAAAAGCAAGAAAATGGCTGGAAGAGCTGTCTTGTTGGCAG
GACCTCCTGGAACTGGCAAGACAGCTCTGGCTCTGGCTATTGCTCAGGAGCTGGGTAGTAAGGTCCCCTT
CTGCCCAATGGTGGGGAGTGAAGTTTACTCAACTGAGATCAAGAAGACAGAGGTGCTGATGGAGAACTTC
CGCAGGGCCATTGGGCTGCGAATAAAGGAGGGTCCACCAGGTATCATCCAAGATGTGACCTTGCATGACT
TGGATGTGGCTAATGCGCGGCCCCAGGGGGGACAAGATATCCTGTCCATGATGGGCCAGCTAATGAAGCC
AAAGAAGACAGAAATCACAGACAAACTTCGAGGGGAGATTAATAAGGTGGTGAACAAGTACATCGACCAG
GGCATTGCTGAGCTGGTCCCGGGTGTGCTGTTTGTTGATGAGGTCCACATGCTGGACATTGAGTGCTTCA
CCTACCTGCACCGCGCCCTGGAGTCTTCTATCGCTCCCATCGTCATCTTTGCATCCAACCGAGGCAACTG
TGTCATCAGAGGCACTGAGGACATCACATCCCCTCACGGCATCCCTCTTGACCTTCTGGACCGAGTGATG
ATAATCCGGACCATGCTGTATACTCCACAGGAAATGAAACAGATCATTAAAATCCGTGCCCAGACGGAAG
GAATCAACATCAGTGAGGAGGCACTGAACCACCTGGGGGAGATTGGCACCAAGACCACACTGAGGTACTC
AGTGCAGCTGCTGACCCCGGCCAACTTGCTTGCTAAAATCAACGGGAAGGACAGCATTGAGAAAGAGCAT
GTCGAAGAGATCAGTGAACTTTTCTATGATGCCAAGTCCTCCGCCAAAATCCTGGCTGACCAGCAGGATA
AGTACATGAAGTAAGCTTGCGGCCGCATAATGCTTAAGTCGAACAGAAAGTAATCGTATTGTACACGGCC
GCATAATCGAAATTAATACGACTCACTATAGGGGAATTGTGAGCGGATAACAATTCCCCATCTTAGTATA
TTAGTTAAGTATAAGAAGGAGATATACATATGGCAGATCTCAATTGGATATCGGCCGGCCACGCGATCGC
TGACGTCGGTACCCTCGAGTCTGGTAAAGAAACCGCTGCTGCGAAATTTGAACGCCAGCACATGGACTCG
TCTACTAG
